>Addgene plasmid #40510 | pEMB018 / LRRK2_BC_1333_2187 | depositor full sequence | sequence record 52183 | pEMB018 / LRRK2_BC_1333_2187 sequence 10001 bps
GGAACGGCTCCGCCCACTATTAATGAAATTAAAAATTCCAATTTTAAAAAACGCAGCAAGAGAAACATTT
GTATGAAAGAATGCGTAGAAGGAAAGAAAAATGTCGTCGACATGCTGAACAACAAGATTAATATGCCTCC
GTGTATAAAAAAAATATTGAACGATTTGAAAGAAAACAATGTACCGCGCGGCGGTATGTACAGGAAGAGG
TTTATACTAAACTGTTACATTGCAAACGTGGTTTCGTGTGCCAAGTGTGAAAACCGATGTTTAATCAAGG
CTCTGACGCATTTCTACAACCACGACTCCAAGTGTGTGGGTGAAGTCATGCATCTTTTAATCAAATCCCA
AGATGTGTATAAACCACCAAACTGCCAAAAAATGAAAACTGTCGACAAGCTCTGTCCGTTTGCTGGCAAC
TGCAAGGGTCTCAATCCTATTTGTAATTATTGAATAATAAAACAATTATAAATGCTAAATTTGTTTTTTA
TTAACGATACAAACCAAACGCAACAAGAACATTTGTAGTATTATCTATAATTGAAAACGCGTAGTTATAA
TCGCTGAGGTAATATTTAAAATCATTTTCAAATGATTCACAGTTAATTTGCGACAATATAATTTTATTTT
CACATAAACTAGACGCCTTGTCGTCTTCTTCTTCGTATTCCTTCTCTTTTTCATTTTTCTCTTCATAAAA
ATTAACATAGTTATTATCGTATCCATATATGTATCTATCGTATAGAGTAAATTTTTTGTTGTCATAAATA
TATATGTCTTTTTTAATGGGGTGTATAGTACCGCTGCGCATAGTTTTTCTGTAATTTACAACAGTGCTAT
TTTCTGGTAGTTCTTCGGAGTGTGTTGCTTTAATTATTAAATTTATATAATCAATGAATTTGGGATCGTC
GGTTTTGTACAATATGTTGCCGGCATAGTACGCAGCTTCTTCTAGTTCAATTACACCATTTTTTAGCAGC
ACCGGATTAACATAACTTTCCAAAATGTTGTACGAACCGTTAAACAAAAACAGTTCACCTCCCTTTTCTA
TACTATTGTCTGCGAGCAGTTGTTTGTTGTTAAAAATAACAGCCATTGTAATGAGACGCACAAACTAATA
TCACAAACTGGAAATGTCTATCAATATATAGTTGCTGATCAGATCCTCATTGTTTGCCTCCCTGCTGCGG
TTTTTCACCGAAGTTCATGCCAGTCCAGCGTTTTTGCAGCAGAAAAGCCGCCGACTTCGGTTTGCGGTCG
CGAGTGAAGATCCCTTTCTTGTTACCGCCAACGCGCAATATGCCTTGCGAGGTCGCAAAATCGGCGAAAT
TCCATACCTGTTCACCGACGACGGCGCTGACGCGATCAAAGACGCGGTGATACATATCCAGCCATGCACA
CTGATACTCTTCACTCCACATGTCGGTGTACATTGAGTGCAGCCCGGCTAACGTATCCACGCCGTATTCG
GTGATGATAATCGGCTGATGCAGTTTCTCCTGCCAGGCCAGAAGTTCTTTTTCCAGTACCTTCTCTGCCG
TTTCCAAATCGCCGCTTTGGACATACCATCCGTAATAACGGTTCAGGCACAGCACATCAAAGAGATCGCT
GATGGTATCGGTGTGAGCGTCGCAGAACATTACATTGACGCAGGTGATCGGACGCGTCGGGTCGAGTTTA
CGCGTTGCTTCCGCCAGTGGCGCGAAATATTCCCGTGCACCTTGCGGACGGGTATCCGGTTCGTTGGCAA
TACTCCACATCACCACGCTTGGGTGGTTTTTGTCACGCGCTATCAGCTCTTTAATCGCCTGTAAGTGCGC
TTGCTGAGTTTCCCCGTTGACTGCCTCTTCGCTGTACAGTTCTTTCGGCTTGTTGCCCGCTTCGAAACCA
ATGCCTAAAGAGAGCGAAAAGCCGACAGCAGCAGTTTCATCAATCACCACGATGCCATGTTCATCTGCCC
AGTCGAGCATCTCTTCAGCGTAAGGGTAATGCGAGGTACGGTAGGAGTTGGCCCCAATCCAGTCCATTAA
TGCGTGGTCGTGCACCATCAGCACGTTATCGAATCCTTTGCCACGTAAGTCCGCATCTTCATGACGACCA
AAGCCAGTAAAGTAGAACGGTTTGTGGTTAATCAGGAACTGTTGGCCCTTCACTGCCACTGACCGGATGC
CGACGCGAAGCGGGTAGATATCACACTCTGTCTGGCTTTTGGCTGTGACGCACAGTTCATAGAGATAACC
TTCACCCGGTTGCCAGAGGTGCGGATTCACCACTTGCAAAGTCCCGCTAGTGCCTTGTCCAGTTGCAACC
ACCTGTTGATCCGCATCACGCAGTTCAACGCTGACATCACCATTGGCCACCACCTGCCAGTCAACAGACG
CGTGGTTACAGTCTTGCGCGACATGCGTCACCACGGTGATATCGTCCACCCAGGTGTTCGGCGTGGTGTA
GAGCATTACGCTGCGATGGATTCCGGCATAGTTAAAGAAATCATGGAAGTAAGACTGCTTTTTCTTGCCG
TTTTCGTCGGTAATCACCATTCCCGGCGGGATAGTCTGCCAGTTCAGTTCGTTGTTCACACAAACGGTGA
TACGTACACTTTTCCCGGCAATAACATACGGCGTGACATCGGCTTCAAATGGCGTATAGCCGCCCTGATG
CTCCATCACTTCCTGATTATTGACCCACACTTTGCCGTAATGAGTGACCGCATCGAAACGCAGCACGATA
CGCTGGCCTGCCCAACCTTTCGGTATAAAGACTTCGCGCTGATACCAGACGTTGCCCGCATAATTACGAA
TATCTGCATCGGCGAACTGATCGTTAAAACTGCCTGGCACAGCAATTGCCCGGCTTTCTTGTAACGCGCT
TTCCCACCAACGCTGATCAATTCCACAGTTTTCGCGATCCAGACTGAATGCCCACAGGCCGTCGAGTTTT
TTGATTTCACGGGTTGGGGTTTCTACAGGACGGACCATATTTATAGGTGTAATTTATGTAGCTGTAATTT
TTACCTTATTAATATTTTTTACGCTTTGCATTCGACGACTGAACTCCCAAATATATGTTTAACTCGTCTT
GGTCGTTTGAATTTTTGTTGCTGTGTTTCCTAATATTTTCCATCACCTTAAATATGTTATTGTAATCCTC
AATGTTGAACTTGCAATTGGACACGGCATAGTTTTCCATAGTCGTGTAAAACATGGTATTGGCTGCATTG
TAATACATCCGACTGAGCGGGTACGGATCTATGTGTTTGAGCAGCCTGTTCAAAAACTCTGCATCGTCGC
AAAACGGAATTTCGTCGACAGATCTGATCATGGAGATAATTAAAATGATAACCATCTCGCAAATAAATAA
GTATTTTACTGTTTTCGTAACAGTTTTGTAATAAAAAAACCTATAAATATAGGATCTATGCACCACCATC
ACCACCATCACCACTTGGTGCCCCGCGGATCCAATCGCATGAAGCTGATGATCGTCGGGAACACCGGTTC
TGGAAAGACAACCCTCTTGCAGCAGCTTATGAAGACTAAGAAGTCCGACTTGGGGATGCAGAGCGCCACT
GTGGGGATCGACGTGAAAGACTGGCCAATCCAAATCCGTGACAAGCGCAAGCGTGACTTAGTACTGAACG
TGTGGGACTTTGCCGGCAGGGAAGAGTTCTACTCTACGCATCCTCACTTCATGACTCAGCGTGCCCTCTA
TCTGGCAGTTTACGACCTCTCAAAGGGCCAGGCTGAGGTGGACGCCATGAAACCCTGGCTGTTTAACATC
AAGGCTCGTGCTTCCAGCTCCCCTGTGATCTTAGTCGGGACACACTTGGATGTTTCTGATGAGAAGCAGC
GTAAGGCATGTATGAGTAAGATCACCAAAGAGCTGTTGAACAAACGCGGCTTTCCCGCCATCCGTGATTA
CCACTTCGTCAACGCTACCGAGGAAAGCGACGCACTGGCCAAGTTACGTAAGACCATTATCAACGAAAGC
CTGAACTTCAAAATTCGCGACCAGCTGGTGGTCGGACAGCTGATCCCCGACTGCTACGTGGAACTTGAGA
AGATCATCCTGAGCGAGCGCAAGAATGTGCCTATCGAGTTTCCAGTGATCGATCGCAAACGTCTCCTCCA
GCTCGTGCGTGAGAATCAGCTGCAGCTCGACGAGAACGAGCTGCCTCATGCTGTGCACTTCCTTAACGAG
TCAGGTGTCCTCCTGCACTTCCAGGACCCGGCTCTCCAGCTGAGTGACCTCTATTTCGTGGAGCCAAAGT
GGCTCTGTAAAATTATGGCTCAAATCCTCACTGTCAAGGTAGAGGGCTGTCCAAAGCACCCAAAGGGCAT
CATCTCGCGTCGCGACGTGGAAAAGTTTCTCTCTAAGAAGCGCAAGTTTCCCAAGAACTACATGAGCCAG
TACTTTAAACTGTTGGAGAAGTTCCAGATCGCTCTGCCTATCGGCGAAGAGTACCTGTTGGTTCCTTCCT
CCCTGTCCGATCACCGCCCCGTGATTGAGCTGCCTCACTGCGAGAACAGCGAGATTATCATTCGCCTATA
CGAGATGCCGTACTTTCCGATGGGCTTCTGGTCAAGGCTCATCAATCGTCTGCTTGAAATCTCCCCATAT
ATGCTGAGCGGTCGTGAACGCGCTCTGAGGCCAAACCGGATGTACTGGCGCCAGGGGATTTACTTGAACT
GGTCCCCTGAGGCTTATTGTCTGGTGGGCTCGGAAGTCCTGGATAACCACCCCGAATCATTCCTGAAGAT
CACCGTTCCTTCCTGCCGTAAGGGTTGCATTCTATTGGGACAGGTGGTGGATCATATCGATTCCCTGATG
GAGGAGTGGTTCCCTGGCCTGTTGGAGATCGACATCTGTGGCGAGGGTGAGACCCTGCTGAAGAAGTGGG
CACTCTACAGTTTCAATGACGGCGAAGAACACCAGAAGATTCTGCTCGACGACCTCATGAAGAAGGCCGA
GGAGGGCGACCTGCTCGTGAACCCCGACCAGCCTAGGCTGACCATCCCCATCTCCCAGATTGCACCCGAC
CTTATCCTCGCTGACCTGCCTCGCAACATCATGCTGAACAATGACGAGCTGGAGTTTGAACAAGCACCCG
AGTTCCTGCTAGGCGACGGCTCTTTCGGTTCAGTTTACCGTGCTGCTTACGAGGGTGAAGAGGTTGCCGT
GAAGATTTTTAACAAGCACACTTCGCTCCGTCTGCTGCGTCAGGAGCTTGTGGTTCTCTGCCACCTGCAC
CACCCTTCCCTGATCTCCCTGCTGGCCGCCGGCATTAGGCCTCGCATGCTAGTGATGGAACTGGCCAGTA
AGGGTTCATTGGACCGCCTGCTGCAGCAGGACAAGGCTAGCCTGACCCGTACGCTCCAGCACCGTATCGC
CCTGCATGTGGCCGACGGACTGCGCTACTTGCACAGTGCCATGATCATTTATCGCGATCTGAAGCCTCAT
AATGTTCTTCTGTTCACGCTCTACCCAAACGCAGCTATCATTGCCAAAATTGCCGATTACGGCATAGCCC
AGTACTGCTGTCGTATGGGTATCAAGACTAGCGAGGGTACACCTGGGTTCCGCGCTCCCGAAGTCGCACG
CGGGAACGTGATCTACAACCAGCAGGCCGACGTGTACTCGTTTGGCCTGCTCCTGTATGACATTCTCACT
ACCGGAGGCCGGATTGTGGAGGGCCTGAAATTTCCCAACGAGTTCGACGAGCTGGAGATCCAGGGCAAGC
TGCCTGACCCCGTGAAGGAGTACGGTTGTGCACCCTGGCCTATGGTGGAGAAGCTCATTAAGCAGTGTCT
GAAGGAGAACCCTCAGGAACGCCCCACAAGCGCCCAGGTGTTCGACATTCTAAACTCTGCAGAGTTAGTG
TGTCTGACTAGGCGTATCTTACTCCCGAAGAACGTGATCGTTGAGTGCATGGTGGCAACGCACCACAACT
CGCGTAACGCTAGCATCTGGTTAGGATGTGGGCATACCGATCGTGGCCAGCTGAGTTTCCTCGACCTCAA
CACCGAGTAAAGCTTGCGGCCGCACTCGAGCACCACCACCACCACCACTAACCTAGGTAGCTGAGCGCAT
GCAAGCTGATCCGGGTTATTAGTACATTTATTAAGCGCTAGATTCTGTGCGTTGTTGATTTACAGACAAT
TGTTGTACGTATTTTAATAATTCATTAAATTTATAATCTTTAGGGTGGTATGTTAGAGCGAAAATCAAAT
GATTTTCAGCGTCTTTATATCTGAATTTAAATATTAAATCCTCAATAGATTTGTAAAATAGGTTTCGATT
AGTTTCAAACAAGGGTTGTTTTTCCGAACCGATGGCTGGACTATCTAATGGATTTTCGCTCAACGCCACA
AAACTTGCCAAATCTTGTAGCAGCAATCTAGCTTTGTCGATATTCGTTTGTGTTTTGTTTTGTAATAAAG
GTTCGACGTCGTTCAAAATATTATGCGCTTTTGTATTTCTTTCATCACTGTCGTTAGTGTACAATTGACT
CGACGTAAACACGTTAAATAGAGCTTGGACATATTTAACATCGGGCGTGTTAGCTTTATTAGGCCGATTA
TCGTCGTCGTCCCAACCCTCGTCGTTAGAAGTTGCTTCCGAAGACGATTTTGCCATAGCCACACGACGCC
TATTAATTGTGTCGGCTAACACGTCCGCGATCAAATTTGTAGTTGAGCTTTTTGGAATTATTTCTGATTG
CGGGCGTTTTTGGGCGGGTTTCAATCTAACTGTGCCCGATTTTAATTCAGACAACACGTTAGAAAGCGAT
GGTGCAGGCGGTGGTAACATTTCAGACGGCAAATCTACTAATGGCGGCGGTGGTGGAGCTGATGATAAAT
CTACCATCGGTGGAGGCGCAGGCGGGGCTGGCGGCGGAGGCGGAGGCGGAGGTGGTGGCGGTGATGCAGA
CGGCGGTTTAGGCTCAAATGTCTCTTTAGGCAACACAGTCGGCACCTCAACTATTGTACTGGTTTCGGGC
GCCGTTTTTGGTTTGACCGGTCTGAGACGAGTGCGATTTTTTTCGTTTCTAATAGCTTCCAACAATTGTT
GTCTGTCGTCTAAAGGTGCAGCGGGTTGAGGTTCCGTCGGCATTGGTGGAGCGGGCGGCAATTCAGACAT
CGATGGTGGTGGTGGTGGTGGAGGCGCTGGAATGTTAGGCACGGGAGAAGGTGGTGGCGGCGGTGCCGCC
GGTATAATTTGTTCTGGTTTAGTTTGTTCGCGCACGATTGTGGGCACCGGCGCAGGCGCCGCTGGCTGCA
CAACGGAAGGTCGTCTGCTTCGAGGCAGCGCTTGGGGTGGTGGCAATTCAATATTATAATTGGAATACAA
ATCGTAAAAATCTGCTATAAGCATTGTAATTTCGCTATCGTTTACCGTGCCGATATTTAACAACCGCTCA
ATGTAAGCAATTGTATTGTAAAGAGATTGTCTCAAGCTCGGATCGATCCCGCACGCCGATAACAAGCCTT
TTCATTTTTACTACAGCATTGTAGTGGCGAGACACTTCGCTGTCGTCGAGGTTTAAACGCTTCCTCGCTC
ACTGACTCGCTGCGCTCGGTCGTTCGGCTGCGGCGAGCGGTATCAGCTCACTCAAAGGCGGTAATACGGT
TATCCACAGAATCAGGGGATAACGCAGGAAAGAACATGTGAGCAAAAGGCCAGCAAAAGGCCAGGAACCG
TAAAAAGGCCGCGTTGCTGGCGTTTTTCCATAGGCTCCGCCCCCCTGACGAGCATCACAAAAATCGACGC
TCAAGTCAGAGGTGGCGAAACCCGACAGGACTATAAAGATACCAGGCGTTTCCCCCTGGAAGCTCCCTCG
TGCGCTCTCCTGTTCCGACCCTGCCGCTTACCGGATACCTGTCCGCCTTTCTCCCTTCGGGAAGCGTGGC
GCTTTCTCATAGCTCACGCTGTAGGTATCTCAGTTCGGTGTAGGTCGTTCGCTCCAAGCTGGGCTGTGTG
CACGAACCCCCCGTTCAGCCCGACCGCTGCGCCTTATCCGGTAACTATCGTCTTGAGTCCAACCCGGTAA
GACACGACTTATCGCCACTGGCAGCAGCCACTGGTAACAGGATTAGCAGAGCGAGGTATGTAGGCGGTGC
TACAGAGTTCTTGAAGTGGTGGCCTAACTACGGCTACACTAGAAGGACAGTATTTGGTATCTGCGCTCTG
CTGAAGCCAGTTACCTTCGGAAAAAGAGTTGGTAGCTCTTGATCCGGCAAACAAACCACCGCTGGTAGCG
GTGGTTTTTTTGTTTGCAAGCAGCAGATTACGCGCAGAAAAAAAGGATCTCAAGAAGATCCTTTGATCTT
TTCTACGGGGTCTGACGCTCAGTGGAACGAAAACTCACGTTAAGGGATTTTGGTCATGAGATTATCAAAA
AGGATCTTCACCTAGATCCTTTTAAATTAAAAATGAAGTTTTAAATCAATCTAAAGTATATATGAGTAAA
CTTGGTCTGACAGTTACCAATGCTTAATCAGTGAGGCACCTATCTCAGCGATCTGTCTATTTCGTTCATC
CATAGTTGCCTGACTCCCCGTCGTGTAGATAACTACGATACGGGAGGGCTTACCATCTGGCCCCAGTGCT
GCAATGATACCGCGAGACCCACGCTCACCGGCTCCAGATTTATCAGCAATAAACCAGCCAGCCGGAAGGG
CCGAGCGCAGAAGTGGTCCTGCAACTTTATCCGCCTCCATCCAGTCTATTAATTGTTGCCGGGAAGCTAG
AGTAAGTAGTTCGCCAGTTAATAGTTTGCGCAACGTTGTTGCCATTGCTACAGGCATCGTGGTGTCACGC
TCGTCGTTTGGTATGGCTTCATTCAGCTCCGGTTCCCAACGATCAAGGCGAGTTACATGATCCCCCATGT
TGTGCAAAAAAGCGGTTAGCTCCTTCGGTCCTCCGATCGTTGTCAGAAGTAAGTTGGCCGCAGTGTTATC
ACTCATGGTTATGGCAGCACTGCATAATTCTCTTACTGTCATGCCATCCGTAAGATGCTTTTCTGTGACT
GGTGAGTACTCAACCAAGTCATTCTGAGAATAGTGTATGCGGCGACCGAGTTGCTCTTGCCCGGCGTCAA
TACGGGATAATACCGCGCCACATAGCAGAACTTTAAAAGTGCTCATCATTGGAAAACGTTCTTCGGGGCG
AAAACTCTCAAGGATCTTACCGCTGTTGAGATCCAGTTCGATGTAACCCACTCGTGCACCCAACTGATCT
TCAGCATCTTTTACTTTCACCAGCGTTTCTGGGTGAGCAAAAACAGGAAGGCAAAATGCCGCAAAAAAGG
GAATAAGGGCGACACGGAAATGTTGAATACTCATACTCTTCCTTTTTCAATATTATTGAAGCATTTATCA
GGGTTATTGTCTCATGAGCGGATACATATTTGAATGTATTTAGAAAAATAAACAAATAGGGGTTCCGCGC
ACATTTCCCCGAAAAGTGCCACCTG
[124 nt withheld, positions 9476-9599]
C
[91 nt withheld, positions 9601-9691]
A
[49 nt withheld, positions 9693-9741]
CCTTTGACGTTGGAGTCCACGTTCTTT
[37 nt withheld, positions 9769-9805]
ACCCTATCTCGGTCTATTCTTTTGATTTATAAGGGATTTTGCCGATTTCGGCCTATTGGTTAAAAAATGA
GCTGATTTAACAAAAATTTAACGCGAATTTTAACAAAATATTAACGTTTACAATTTCCCATTCGCCATTC
AGGCTGCGCAACTGTTGGGAAGGGCGATCGGTGCGGGCCTCTTCGCTATTACGCCA
Features (pLannotate 1.2.2; 14 found; start..end, strand, type, name):
    329..453     +  CDS            lef2: baculovirus late expression factor 2
    491..1096    +  CDS            ORF603: baculovirus ORF603 protein
   1167..2972    -  CDS            GUS: β-glucuronidase; uidA (or gusA) from E. coli
   2987..3302    -  promoter       p6.9 promoter: Autographa californica p6.9; baculovirus late basic protein promoter
   3317..3408    +  promoter       polyhedrin promoter: polh from Autographa californica; promoter for the baculovirus polyhedrin gene
   3463..6027    +  CDS            LRRK2 (fragment): LRRK2_HUMAN - Also known as PARK8. Experimental evidence at protein level: Swiss-Prot protein existence level 1. Serine/threonine-protein kinase which phosphorylates a broad range of proteins involved in multiple processes such as neuronal plasticity, autophagy, and vesicle trafficking (PubMed:20949042, PubMed:22012985, PubMed:26824392, PubMed:29125462, PubMed:28720718, PubMed:29127255, PubMed:30398148, PubMed:29212815, PubMed:30635421, PubMed:21850687, PubMed:23395371, PubMed:17114044, PubMed:24687852, PubMed:26014385, PubMed:25201882). Is a key regulator of RAB GTPases by regulating the GTP/
   6051..6068    +  CDS            9xHis (fragment): 9xHis affinity tag
   6105..7462    +  misc_recomb    baculovirus recombination region (ORF1629): contains part of ORF1629
   7460..7537    -  CDS            P61 (fragment): P78_NPVAC - Experimental evidence at protein level: Swiss-Prot protein existence level 1. Plays a role in the transport of the nucleocapsids from the cytoplasm toward the host nucleus together with the host actin- polymerizing Arp2/3 complex. From Autographa californica nuclear polyhedrosis virus (AcMNPV).
   7725..8313    -  rep_origin     ori: high-copy-number ColE1/pMB1/pBR322/pUC origin of replication
   8484..9344    -  CDS            AmpR: β-lactamase; bla; confers resistance to ampicillin, carbenicillin, and related antibiotics
   9345..9449    -  promoter       AmpR promoter: bla
   9476..9931    +  rep_origin     f1 ori (sequence partly withheld): f1 bacteriophage origin of replication; arrow indicates direction of (+) strand synthesis
   9936..1       -  CDS            lacZα (fragment) (across the origin): LacZα fragment of β-galactosidase; lacZ fragment
