[The description below was written by a language model from this plasmid's Addgene catalogue record and pLannotate feature annotations shown in this document.]
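Description:
pEMB018 / LRRK2_BC_1333_2187 is a 10 kb baculovirus transfer plasmid built on the Emerald pEMB018 backbone for producing a fragment of human LRRK2 in insect cells. In bacteria it is maintained as a high-copy plasmid through a ColE1/pUC-type origin and selected with ampicillin via the β-lactamase gene and its own promoter. An f1 origin and a remnant of lacZα are also present.

The payload is wild-type human LRRK2 residues 1333–2187, a truncation of the Parkinson's disease-associated serine/threonine kinase, placed downstream of the AcMNPV polyhedrin (polH) promoter, which drives strong very-late expression in infected cells. The catalogue entry lists a 6xHis tag at the N-terminus of the insert. The feature annotation instead detects a short His-tag stretch just downstream of the LRRK2 coding region, so the tag position should be confirmed against the sequence. The BamHI and HindIII sites used for cloning were destroyed in the process.

Facing the opposite direction is a β-glucuronidase (GUS) reporter under the baculovirus late p6.9 promoter, which can serve as a visual marker for recombinant virus. The whole expression region is flanked by viral sequences, lef2/ORF603 on one side and an ORF1629 recombination region on the other. These provide the homology arms for recombination with baculovirus genomic DNA at the polyhedrin locus, transferring both cassettes into the virus. The resulting recombinant virus would typically be used to express and affinity-purify the His-tagged LRRK2 fragment, although the record does not state a specific application.
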