Addgene plasmid #40510: pEMB018 / LRRK2_BC_1333_2187
Depositing lab: Michael J Fox Foundation MJFF. Depositing organization: Michael J Fox Foundation.
Backbone
  Vector backbone: pEMB018
  Backbone manufacturer: Emerald
  Vector type: Baculovirus
Growth in bacteria
  Bacterial resistance: Ampicillin, 100 μg/mL
  Growth temperature: 37°C
  Growth strain: Top10
  Copy number: High Copy
Gene/Insert
  Gene/Insert name: LRRK2
  Species: H. sapiens (human)
  Mutation: WT; aa1333_2187
  Entrez Gene: LRRK2 (a.k.a. AURA17, DARDARIN, PARK8, RIPK7, ROCO2)
  Promoter: polH
  Tag / fusion protein: 6xHis (N terminal on insert)
  Cloning method: Restriction Enzyme; 5′ cloning site BamHI (destroyed during cloning); 3′ cloning site HindIII (destroyed during cloning)
  Sequencing primers: 5′ DSP2466For:GAATTTCGTCGACAGATC; 3′ DSP2466Rev:AATAACCCGGATCAGCTT
Terms and licenses: Academic/Nonprofit Terms; Industry Terms
How to cite: pEMB018 / LRRK2_BC_1333_2187 was a gift from Michael J Fox Foundation MJFF (Addgene plasmid # 40510 ; http://n2t.net/addgene:40510 ; RRID:Addgene_40510)
