>Addgene plasmid #40510 | pEMB018 / LRRK2_BC_1333_2187 | addgene partial sequence | sequence record 54015 | DSP2466For 5'-GAATTTCGTCGACAGATC-3'
CTCGCAAATAAATAAGTATTTTACTGTTTTCGTAACAGTTTTGTAATAAAAAAACCTATAAATATAGGAT
CTATGCACCACCATCACCACCATCACCACTTGGTGCCCCGCGGATCCAATCGCATGAAGCTGATGATCGT
CGGGAACACCGGTTCTGGAAAGACAACCCTCTTGCAGCAGCTTATGAAGACTAAGAAGTCCGACTTGGGG
ATGCAGAGCGCCACTGTGGGGATCGACGTGAAAGACTGGCCAATCCAAATCCGTGACAAGCGCAAGCGTG
ACTTAGTACTGAACGTGTGGGACTTTGCCGGCAGGGAAGAGTTCTACTCTACGCATCCTCACTTCATGAC
TCAGCGTGCCCTCTATCTGGCAGTTTACGACCTCTCAAAGGGCCAGGCTGAGGTGGACGCCATGAAACCC
TGGCTGTTTAACATCAAGGCTCGTGCTTCCAGCTCCCCTGTGATCTTAGTCGGGACACACTTGGATGTTT
CTGATGAGAAGCAGCGTAAGGCATGTATGAGTAAGATCACCAAAGAGCTGTTGAACAAACGCGGCTTTCC
CGCCATCCGTGATTACCACTTCGTCAACGCTACCGAGGAAAGCGACGCACTGGCCAAGTTACGTAAGACC
ATTATCAACGAAAGCCTGAACTTCAAAATTCGCGACCAGCTGGTGGTCGGACAGCTGATCCCCGACTGCT
ACGTGGAACTTGAGAAGATCATCCTGAGCGAGCGCAAGAATGTGCCTATCGAGTTTCCAGTGATCGATCG
CAAACGTCTCCTCCAGCTCGTGCGTGAGAATCAGCTGCAGCTCGACGAGAACGAGCTGCCTCATGCTGTG
CACTTCCTTAACGAGTCAGGTGTCC
