>Addgene plasmid #40510 | pEMB018 / LRRK2_BC_1333_2187 | addgene partial sequence | sequence record 54016 | DSP2466Rev 5'-AATAACCCGGATCAGCTT-3'
GTGGTGGTGGTGCTCGAGTGCGGCCGCAAGCTTTACTCGGTGTTGAGGTCGAGGAAACTCAGCTGGCCAC
GATCGGTATGCCCACATCCTAACCAGATGCTAGCGTTACGCGAGTTGTGGTGCGTTGCCACCATGCACTC
AACGATCACGTTCTTCGGGAGTAAGATACGCCTAGTCAGACACACTAACTCTGCAGAGTTTAGAATGTCG
AACACCTGGGCGCTTGTGGGGCGTTCCTGAGGGTTCTCCTTCAGACACTGCTTAATGAGCTTCTCCACCA
TAGGCCAGGGTGCACAACCGTACTCCTTCACGGGGTCAGGCAGCTTGCCCTGGATCTCCAGCTCGTCGAA
CTCGTTGGGAAATTTCAGGCCCTCCACAATCCGGCCTCCGGTAGTGAGAATGTCATACAGGAGCAGGCCA
AACGAGTACACGTCGGCCTGCTGGTTGTAGATCACGTTCCCGCGTGCGACTTCGGGAGCGCGGAACCCAG
GTGTACCCTCGCTAGTCTTGATACCCATACGACAGCAGTACTGGGCTATGCCGTAATCGGCAATTTTGGC
AATGATAGCTGCGTTTGGGTAGAGCGTGAACAGAAGAACATTATGAGGCTTCAGATCGCGATAAATGATC
ATGGCACTGTGCAAGTAGCGCAGTCCGTCGGCCACATGCAGGGCGATACGGTGCTGGAGCGTACGGGTCA
GGCTAGCCTTGTCCTGCTGCAGCAGGCGGTCCAATGAACCCTTACTGGCCAGTTCCATCACTAGCATGCG
AGGCCTAATGCCGGCGGCCAGCAGGGAGATCAGGGAAGGGTGGTGCAGGTGGCAGAGAACCACAAGCTCC
TGACGCAGCAGACGGAGCGAAGTGTGCTTGTTAAAAATCTTCACGGCAACCTCTTCACCCTCGTAAGCAG
CACGGTAAACTGAA
